Addgene plasmid #48384: pFUSB4_ACAA
Depositing lab: Stephen Ekker. Depositing organization: Mayo Foundation for Medical Education and Research. Publication: High Efficiency In Vivo Genome Engineering with a Simplified 15-RVD GoldyTALEN Design. Ma AC, Lee HB, Clark KJ, Ekker SC. PLoS One. 2013 May 29;8(5):e65259. doi: 10.1371/journal.pone.0065259. Print 2013. PubMed 23734242.
Backbone
  Vector backbone: pFUS_B4
  Vector type: Mammalian Expression, TALEN
Growth in bacteria
  Bacterial resistance: Spectinomycin, 50 μg/mL
  Growth temperature: 37°C
  Growth strain: Top10
  Copy number: Unknown
Gene/Insert
  Gene/Insert name: RVD sequence: NI HD NI NI
  Species: Synthetic
  Cloning method: Unknown
  Sequencing primers: 5′ ttgatgcctggcagttccct; 3′ cgaaccgaacaggcttatgt
Terms and licenses: Academic/Nonprofit Terms; Industry Terms: Not Available to Industry
Depositor comments: Plasmid was created using Golden Gate cloning.
How to cite: pFUSB4_ACAA was a gift from Stephen Ekker (Addgene plasmid # 48384 ; http://n2t.net/addgene:48384 ; RRID:Addgene_48384)
