[The description below was written by a language model from this plasmid's Addgene catalogue record and pLannotate feature annotations shown in this document.]
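Description:
pFUSB4_ACAA is a small (about 2.9 kb) intermediate array plasmid for Golden Gate assembly of TAL effector nucleases, built on the pFUS_B4 backbone. It carries a pre-assembled synthetic block of four TALE repeats with the repeat-variable diresidues NI HD NI NI. Under the standard RVD code these recognise the bases A, C, A, A, which explains the plasmid name. The depositor notes that it was made by Golden Gate cloning. It belongs to a set of pre-built repeat modules associated with a simplified 15-RVD GoldyTALEN design for in vivo genome engineering. Such a library lets a full-length TALEN be assembled from a few ready-made blocks instead of from individual repeat modules.

Although the catalogue lists the vector type as mammalian expression/TALEN, the annotated features show only bacterial maintenance elements, with no eukaryotic promoter or polyadenylation signal. The plasmid therefore appears to act as a donor of the repeat array to a final TALEN expression backbone, not as an expression construct itself. It replicates in E. coli from a high-copy ColE1/pUC-type origin. Selection is with spectinomycin through the aadA (SmR) aminoglycoside adenylyltransferase gene, which lies downstream of a fragment of the class 1 integron Pc promoter and a remnant of a gentamicin resistance gene. Short lacZα and lacI fragments are also present, and the lacZα remnant is probably left over from a blue/white screening cassette displaced when the repeats were inserted. The rrnB T1 and T2 terminators are annotated as well. The automated annotation does not mark the TALE repeat array, which presumably occupies the unannotated region of the sequence.
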