Features (pLannotate 1.2.2; 8 found; start..end, strand, type, name):
      3..39      -  CDS            lacZα (fragment): LacZα fragment of β-galactosidase; lacZ fragment
    596..619     +  promoter       Pc promoter (fragment): intI1 (promoter lies within the coding sequence); class 1 integron promoter
    795..851     +  CDS            GmR (fragment): gentamycin acetyltransferase; aacC1; confers resistance to gentamycin
    858..1649    +  CDS            SmR: aminoglycoside adenylyltransferase (Murphy, 1985); aadA; confers resistance to spectinomycin and streptomycin
   1742..2330    +  rep_origin     ori: high-copy-number ColE1/pMB1/pBR322/pUC origin of replication
   2513..2605    +  CDS            lacI (fragment): lac repressor; lacI; The lac repressor binds to the lac operator to inhibit transcription in E. coli. This inhibition can be relieved by adding lactose or isopropyl-β-D-thiogalactopyranoside (IPTG).
   2660..2687    -  terminator     rrnB T2 terminator: transcription terminator T2 from the E. coli rrnB gene
   2819..2862    +  terminator     rrnB T1 terminator: Escherichia coli rrnB; transcription terminator T1 from the E. coli rrnB gene
>Addgene plasmid #48384 | pFUSB4_ACAA | depositor full sequence | sequence record 70084 | Full Sequence
ATGTTTTCCCAGTCACGACGTTGTAAAACGACGGCCAGTCTTAAGCGTCTCATGGCCTGACCCCGGACCA
AGTGGTGGCCTATCGCCAGCAACATTGGCGGCAAGCAAGCGCTCGAAACGGTGCAGCGGCTGTTGCCGGT
GCTGTGCCAGGACCATGGCCTGACTCCGGACCAAGTGGTGGCTATCGCCAGCCACGATGGCGGCAAGCAA
GCGCTCGAAACGGTGCAGCGGCTGTTGCCGGTGCTGTGCCAGGACCATGGCCTGACCCCGGACCAAGTGG
TGGCTATCGCCAGCAACATTGGCGGCAAGCAAGCGCTCGAAACGGTGCAGCGGCTGTTGCCGGTGCTGTG
CCAGGACCATGGCCTGACCCCGGACCAAGTGGTGGCTATCGCCAGCAACATTGGCGGCAAGCAAGCGCTC
GAAACGGTGCAGCGGCTGTTGCCGGTGCTGTGCCAGGACCATGGCCTGACCCCGGACCAAGTGGTGGCTA
TCGAGACGTCTAGACCAGCCAGGACAGAAATGCCTCGACTTCGCTGCTACCCAAGGTTGCCGGGTGACGC
ACACCGTGGAAACGGATGAAGGCACGAACCCAGTGGACATAAGCCTGTTCGGTTCGTAAGCTGTAATGCA
AGTAGCGTATGCGCTCACGCAACTGGTCCAGAACCTTGACCGAACGCAGCGGTGGTAACGGCGCAGTGGC
GGTTTTCATGGCTTGTTATGACTGTTTTTTTGGGGTACAGTCTATGCCTCGGGCATCCAAGCAGCAAGCG
CGTTACGCCGTGGGTCGATGTTTGATGTTATGGAGCAGCAACGATGTTACGCAGCAGGGCAGTCGCCCTA
AAACAAAGTTAAACATTATGAGGGAAGCGGTGATCGCCGAAGTATCGACTCAACTATCAGAGGTAGTTGG
CGTCATCGAGCGCCATCTCGAACCGACGTTGCTGGCCGTACATTTGTACGGCTCCGCAGTGGATGGCGGC
CTGAAGCCACACAGTGATATTGATTTGCTGGTTACGGTGACCGTAAGGCTTGATGAAACAACGCGGCGAG
CTTTGATCAACGACCTTTTGGAAACTTCGGCTTCCCCTGGAGAGAGCGAGATTCTCCGCGCTGTAGAAGT
CACCATTGTTGTGCACGACGACATCATTCCGTGGCGTTATCCAGCTAAGCGCGAACTGCAATTTGGAGAA
TGGCAGCGCAATGACATTCTTGCAGGTATCTTCGAGCCAGCCACGATCGACATTGATCTGGCTATCTTGC
TGACAAAAGCAAGAGAACATAGCGTTGCCTTGGTAGGTCCAGCGGCGGAGGAACTCTTTGATCCGGTTCC
TGAACAGGATCTATTTGAGGCGCTAAATGAAACCTTAACGCTATGGAACTCGCCGCCCGACTGGGCTGGC
GATGAGCGAAATGTAGTGCTTACGTTGTCCCGCATTTGGTACAGCGCAGTAACCGGCAAAATCGCGCCGA
AGGATGTCGCTGCCGACTGGGCAATGGAGCGCCTGCCGGCCCAGTATCAGCCCGTCATACTTGAAGCTAG
ACAGGCTTATCTTGGACAAGAAGAAGATCGCTTGGCCTCGCGCGCAGATCAGTTGGAAGAATTTGTCCAC
TACGTGAAAGGCGAGATCACCAAGGTAGTCGGCAAATAACCCTCGAGCCACCCATGACCAAAATCCCTTA
ACGTGAGTTACGCGTCGTTCCACTGAGCGTCAGACCCCGTAGAAAAGATCAAAGGATCTTCTTGAGATCC
TTTTTTTCTGCGCGTAATCTGCTGCTTGCAAACAAAAAAACCACCGCTACCAGCGGTGGTTTGTTTGCCG
GATCAAGAGCTACCAACTCTTTTTCCGAAGGTAACTGGCTTCAGCAGAGCGCAGATACCAAATACTGTCC
TTCTAGTGTAGCCGTAGTTAGGCCACCACTTCAAGAACTCTGTAGCACCGCCTACATACCTCGCTCTGCT
AATCCTGTTACCAGTGGCTGCTGCCAGTGGCGATAAGTCGTGTCTTACCGGGTTGGACTCAAGACGATAG
TTACCGGATAAGGCGCAGCGGTCGGGCTGAACGGGGGGTTCGTGCACACAGCCCAGCTTGGAGCGAACGA
CCTACACCGAACTGAGATACCTACAGCGTGAGCATTGAGAAAGCGCCACGCTTCCCGAAGGGAGAAAGGC
GGACAGGTATCCGGTAAGCGGCAGGGTCGGAACAGGAGAGCGCACGAGGGAGCTTCCAGGGGGAAACGCC
TGGTATCTTTATAGTCCTGTCGGGTTTCGCCACCTCTGACTTGAGCGTCGATTTTTGTGATGCTCGTCAG
GGGGGCGGAGCCTATGGAAAAACGCCAGCAACGCGGCCTTTTTACGGTTCCTGGCCTTTTGCTGGCCTTT
TGCTCACATGTTCTTTCCTGCGTTATCCCCTGATTCTGTGGATAACCGTATTACCGCCTTTGAGTGAGCT
GATACCGCTCGCCGCAGCCGAACGACCGAGCGCAGCGAGTCAGTGAGCGAGGAAGCGGAAGAGCGCCCAA
TACGCAAACCGCCTCTCCCCGCGCGTTGGCCGATTCATTAATGCAGCTGGCACGACAGGTTTCCCGACTG
GAAAGCGGGCAGTGAGCGCAACGCAATTAATACGCGTACCGCTAGCCAGGAAGAGTTTGTAGAAACGCAA
AAAGGCCATCCGTCAGGATGGCCTTCTGCTTAGTTTGATGCCTGGCAGTTTATGGCGGGCGTCCTGCCCG
CCACCCTCCGGGCCGTTGCTTCACAACGTTCAAATCCGCTCCCGGCGGATTTGTCCTACTCAGGAGAGCG
TTCACCGACAAACAACAGATAAAACGAAAGGCCCAGTCTTCCGACTGAGCCTTTCGTTTTATTTGATGCC
TGGCAGTTCCCTACTCTCGCGTTAACGCTAGCATGG
