>Addgene plasmid #48384 | pFUSB4_ACAA | addgene partial sequence | sequence record 70649 | pCR8_F1 5'-ttgatgcctggcagttccct-3'
TCACGACGTTGTAAAACGACGGCCAGTCTTAAGCGTCTCATGGCCTGACCCCGGACCAAGTGGTGGCTAT
CGCCAGCAACATTGGCGGCAAGCAAGCGCTCGAAACGGTGCAGCGGCTGTTGCCGGTGCTGTGCCAGGAC
CATGGCCTGACTCCGGACCAAGTGGTGGCTATCGCCAGCCACGATGGCGGCAAGCAAGCGCTCGAAACGG
TGCAGCGGCTGTTGCCGGTGCTGTGCCAGGACCATGGCCTGACNCCGGACCAAGTGGTGGCTATCGCCAG
CAACATTGGCGGCAAGCAAGCGCTCGAAACGGTGCAGCGGCTGTTGCCGGTGCTGTGCCAGGACCATGGC
CTGACCCCGGACCAAGTGGTGGCTATCGCCAGCAACATTGGCGGCAAGCAAGCGCTCGAAACGGTGCAGC
GGCTGTTGCCGGTGCTGTGCCAGGACCATGGCCTGACCCCGGACCAAGTGGTGGCTATCGAGACGTCTAG
ACCAGCCAGGACAGAAATGCCTCGACTTCGCTGCTACCCAAGGTTGCCGGGTGACGCACACCGTGGAAAC
GGATGAAGGCACGAACCCAGTGGACATAAGCCTGTTCGGTTCGTAAGCTGTAATGCAAGTAGCGTATGCG
CTCACGCAACTGGTCCAGAACCTTGACCGAACGCAGCGGTGGTAACGGCGCAGTGGCGGTTTTCATGGCT
TGTTATGACTGTTTTTTTGGGGTACAGTCTATGCCTCGGGCATCCAAGCAGCAAGCGCGTTACGCCGTGG
GTCGATGTTTGATGTTATGGAGCAGCAACGATGTTACGCAGCAGGGCAGTCGCCCTAAAACAAAGTTAAA
CATTATGAGGGAAGCGGTGATCGCCGAAGTATCGACTCAACTATCA
